>Addgene plasmid #209725 | plenti.CamKII.(cyto).iATPSnFR2.A95A.A119L.miRFP670nano3 | addgene full sequence | sequence record 414453 | Addgene NGS Result
TCCCGATCCCCTATGGTGCACTCTCAGTACAATCTGCTCTGATGCCGCATAGTTAAGCCAGTATCTGCTC
CCTGCTTGTGTGTTGGAGGTCGCTGAGTAGTGCGCGAGCAAAATTTAAGCTACAACAAGGCAAGGCTTGA
CCGACAATTGCATGAAGAATCTGCTTAGGGTTAGGCGTTTTGCGCTGCTTCGCGATGTACGGGCCAGATA
TACGCGTTGACATTGATTATTGACTAGTTATTAATAGTAATCAATTACGGGGTCATTAGTTCATAGCCCA
TATATGGAGTTCCGCGTTACATAACTTACGGTAAATGGCCCGCCTGGCTGACCGCCCAACGACCCCCGCC
CATTGACGTCAATAATGACGTATGTTCCCATAGTAACGCCAATAGGGACTTTCCATTGACGTCAATGGGT
GGAGTATTTACGGTAAACTGCCCACTTGGCAGTACATCAAGTGTATCATATGCCAAGTACGCCCCCTATT
GACGTCAATGACGGTAAATGGCCCGCCTGGCATTATGCCCAGTACATGACCTTATGGGACTTTCCTACTT
GGCAGTACATCTACGTATTAGTCATCGCTATTACCATGGTGATGCGGTTTTGGCAGTACATCAATGGGCG
TGGATAGCGGTTTGACTCACGGGGATTTCCAAGTCTCCACCCCATTGACGTCAATGGGAGTTTGTTTTGG
CACCAAAATCAACGGGACTTTCCAAAATGTCGTAACAACTCCGCCCCATTGACGCAAATGGGCGGTAGGC
GTGTACGGTGGGAGGTCTATATAAGCAGCGCGTTTTGCCTGTACTGGGTCTCTCTGGTTAGACCAGATCT
GAGCCTGGGAGCTCTCTGGCTAACTAGGGAACCCACTGCTTAAGCCTCAATAAAGCTTGCCTTGAGTGCT
TCAAGTAGTGTGTGCCCGTCTGTTGTGTGACTCTGGTAACTAGAGATCCCTCAGACCCTTTTAGTCAGTG
TGGAAAATCTCTAGCAGTGGCGCCCGAACAGGGACTTGAAAGCGAAAGGGAAACCAGAGGAGCTCTCTCG
ACGCAGGACTCGGCTTGCTGAAGCGCGCACGGCAAGAGGCGAGGGGCGGCGACTGGTGAGTACGCCAAAA
ATTTTGACTAGCGGAGGCTAGAAGGAGAGAGATGGGTGCGAGAGCGTCAGTATTAAGCGGGGGAGAATTA
GATCGCGATGGGAAAAAATTCGGTTAAGGCCAGGGGGAAAGAAAAAATATAAATTAAAACATATAGTATG
GGCAAGCAGGGAGCTAGAACGATTCGCAGTTAATCCTGGCCTGTTAGAAACATCAGAAGGCTGTAGACAA
ATACTGGGACAGCTACAACCATCCCTTCAGACAGGATCAGAAGAACTTAGATCATTATATAATACAGTAG
CAACCCTCTATTGTGTGCATCAAAGGATAGAGATAAAAGACACCAAGGAAGCTTTAGACAAGATAGAGGA
AGAGCAAAACAAAAGTAAGACCACCGCACAGCAAGCGGCCGCTGATCTTCAGACCTGGAGGAGGAGATAT
GAGGGACAATTGGAGAAGTGAATTATATAAATATAAAGTAGTAAAAATTGAACCATTAGGAGTAGCACCC
ACCAAGGCAAAGAGAAGAGTGGTGCAGAGAGAAAAAAGAGCAGTGGGAATAGGAGCTTTGTTCCTTGGGT
TCTTGGGAGCAGCAGGAAGCACTATGGGCGCAGCGTCAATGACGCTGACGGTACAGGCCAGACAATTATT
GTCTGGTATAGTGCAGCAGCAGAACAATTTGCTGAGGGCTATTGAGGCGCAACAGCATCTGTTGCAACTC
ACAGTCTGGGGCATCAAGCAGCTCCAGGCAAGAATCCTGGCTGTGGAAAGATACCTAAAGGATCAACAGC
TCCTGGGGATTTGGGGTTGCTCTGGAAAACTCATTTGCACCACTGCTGTGCCTTGGAATGCTAGTTGGAG
TAATAAATCTCTGGAACAGATTTGGAATCACACGACCTGGATGGAGTGGGACAGAGAAATTAACAATTAC
ACAAGCTTAATACACTCCTTAATTGAAGAATCGCAAAACCAGCAAGAAAAGAATGAACAAGAATTATTGG
AATTAGATAAATGGGCAAGTTTGTGGAATTGGTTTAACATAACAAATTGGCTGTGGTATATAAAATTATT
CATAATGATAGTAGGAGGCTTGGTAGGTTTAAGAATAGTTTTTGCTGTACTTTCTATAGTGAATAGAGTT
AGGCAGGGATATTCACCATTATCGTTTCAGACCCACCTCCCAACCCCGAGGGGACCCGACAGGCCCGAAG
GAATAGAAGAAGAAGGTGGAGAGAGAGACAGAGACAGATCCATTCGATTAGTGAACGGATCGGCACTGCG
TGCGCCAATTCTGCAGACAAATGGCAGTATTCATCCACAATTTTAAAAGAAAAGGGGGGATTGGGGGGTA
CAGTGCAGGGGAAAGAATAGTAGACATAATAGCAACAGACATACAAACTAAAGAATTACAAAAACAAATT
ACAAAAATTCAAAATTTTCGGGTTTATTACAGGGACAGCAGAGATCCAGTTTGGTTAATTAACATTATGG
CCTTAGGTCACTTCATCTCCATGGGGTTCTTCTTCTGATTTTCTAGAAAATGAGATGGGGGTGCAGAGAG
CTTCCTCAGTGACCTGCCCAGGGTCACATCAGAAATGTCAGAGCTAGAACTTGAACTCAGATTACTAATC
TTAAATTCCATGCCTTGGGGGCATGCAAGTACGATATACAGAAGGAGTGAACTCATTAGGGCAGATGACC
AATGAGTTTAGGAAAGAAGAGTCCAGGGCAGGGTACATCTACACCACCCGCCCAGCCCTGGGTGAGTCCA
GCCACGTTCACCTCATTATAGTTGCCTCTCTCCAGTCCTACCTTGACGGGAAGCACAAGCAGAAACTGGG
ACAGGAGCCCCAGGAGACCAAATCTTCATGGTCCCTCTGGGAGGATGGGTGGGGAGAGCTGTGGCAGAGG
CCTCAGGAGGGGCCCTGCTGCTCAGTGGTGACAGATAGGGGTGAGAAAGCAGACAGAGTCATTCCGTCAG
CATTCTGGGTCTGTTTGGTACTTCTTCTCACGCTAAGGTGGCGGTGTGATATGCACAATGGCTAAAAAGC
AGGGAGAGCTGGAAAGAAACAAGGACAGAGACAGAGGCCAAGTCAACCAGACCAATTCCCAGAGGAAGCA
AAGAAACCATTACAGAGACTACAAGGGGGAAGGGAAGGAGAGATGAATTAGCTTCCCCTGTAAACCTTAG
AACCCAGCTGTTGCCAGGGCAACGGGGCAATACCTGTCTCTTCAGAGGAGATGAAGTTGCCAGGGTAACT
ACATCCTGTCTTTCTCAAGGACCATCCCAGAATGTGGCACCCACTAGCCGTTACCATAGCAACTGCCTCT
TTGCCCCACTTAATCCCATCCCGTCTGTTAAAAGGGCCCTATAGTTGGAGGTGGGGGAGGTAGGAAGAGC
GATGATCACTTGTGGACTAAGTTTGTTCGCATCCCCTTCTCCAACCCCCTCAGTACATCACCCTGGGGGA
ACAGGGTCCACTTGCTCCTGGGCCCACACAGTCCTGCAGTATTGTGTATATAAGGCCAGGGCAAAGAGGA
GCAGGTTTTAAAGTGAAAGGCAGGCAGGTGTTGGGGAGGCAGTTACCGGGGCAACGGGAACAGGGCGTTT
CGGAGGTGGTTGCCATGGGGACCTGGATGCTGACGAAGGCTCGCGAGGCTGTGAGCAGCCACAGTGCCCT
GCTCAGAAGCCCCAAGCTCGTCAGTCAAGCCGGTTCTCCGTTTGCACTCAGGAGCACGGGCAGGCGAGTG
GCCCCTAGTTCTGGGGGCAGCGGGGGATCCGCCACCATGAAGACTATTCACGTGAGTGTCGTAACTCCCG
ACGGGCCTGTATATGAGGATGACGTTGAAATGGTGAGCGTCAAAGCAAAAAGTGGCGAGCTCGGTATTCT
CCCAGGCCACATTCCCTTGAAAGCTCCCCTAGAGATCAGTGCCGCACGCCTGAAGAAAGGGGGCAAAACA
CAGTATATCGCTGTGTCAGGCGGCAACCTCGAAGTGCGGCCTGACAAGGTGACCATCTATGCCCAGGCAG
CCGAGAGGGCTGAGGATATCGATGTCCTGCGCGCCAAGGCCGCCAAGGAGAGAGCCGAGCGCCGACTCCA
ATCACAGGTCCTGGTCGGGAACGTCTATATCACCGCCGACAAGCAGAAGAACGGCATCAAGGCGAACTTC
AAGATCCGCCACAACGTGGAGGACGGCAGCATGCAGCTCGCCGACCACTACCAGCAGAACACCCCCATCG
GCGACGGCCCCGTGCTGCTGCCCGACAACCACTACCTGAGCACCCAGTCCGTGCTGAGCAAAGACCCTAA
CGAGAAGCGCGATCACATGGTCCTGCTGGAGTTCGTGACCGCCGCCGGGATCACTCTCGGCATGGACGAG
CTGTACAAGGGCGGTACCGGAGGGAGCATGAGCAAGGGCGAGGAGCTGTTCACCGGGGTGGTGCCCATCC
TGGTCGAGCTGGACGGCGACGTAAACGGCCACAAGTTCAGCGTGCGCGGCGAGGGCGAGGGCGATGCCAC
CAACGGCAAGCTGACCCTGAAGTTCATCTGCACCACCGGCAAGCTGCCCGTGCCCTGGCCCACCCTCGTG
ACCACCCTGACCTACGGCGTGCAGTGCTTCAGCCGCTACCCCGACCACATGAAGCAGCACGACTTCTTCA
AGTCCGCCATGCCCGAAGGCTACGTCCAGGAGCGCACCATCAGCTTCAAGGACGACGGCACCTACAAGAC
CCGCGCCGAGGTGAAGTTCGAGGGCGACACCCTGGTGAACCGCATCGAGCTGAAGGGCATCGACTTCAAG
GAGGACGGCAACATCCTGGGGCACAAGCTGGAGTACAACTTTATTTGTGTGGACATCGATTTTAAGCGCG
CCGAGCTCTTGCTTAAGCGCGCAATGAATAGGCTCTCAGTTGCCGAAATGAAGCTGCAGGGCGGAGGCTC
GGGCGGAGGTGGGTCGGGTGGCGGCGGATCAATGGCAAACCTGGACAAGATGCTGAACACCACCGTGACC
GAGGTGCGCAAGTTCCTGCAAGCGGACAGAGTGTGCGTGTTCAAGTTCGAGGAAGATTACTCCGGCACCG
TCTCGCACGAAGCCGTGGACGACAGATGGATTAGCATCCTGAAGACCCAGGTGCAGGACAGATACTTCAT
GGAAACCAGAGGCGAGGAATACGTCCACGGCAGATACCAGGCCATCGCCGACATCTACACAGCCAATCTG
GTCGAGTGCTACAGAGACCTGCTGATCGAGTTTCAGGTGCGGGCCATTCTGGCTGTCCCCATCCTGCAAG
GCAAGAAGCTGTGGGGCCTGCTGGTGGCCCACCAACTGGCCGGCCCTCGGGAGTGGCAGACCTGGGAAAT
CGACTTCCTGAAACAGCAAGCCGTGGTGATGGGCATCGCCATCCAGCAGAGCTAGGAATTCGATATCAAG
CTTATCGATAATCAACCTCTGGATTACAAAATTTGTGAAAGATTGACTGGTATTCTTAACTATGTTGCTC
CTTTTACGCTATGTGGATACGCTGCTTTAATGCCTTTGTATCATGCTATTGCTTCCCGTATGGCTTTCAT
TTTCTCCTCCTTGTATAAATCCTGGTTGCTGTCTCTTTATGAGGAGTTGTGGCCCGTTGTCAGGCAACGT
GGCGTGGTGTGCACTGTGTTTGCTGACGCAACCCCCACTGGTTGGGGCATTGCCACCACCTGTCAGCTCC
TTTCCGGGACTTTCGCTTTCCCCCTCCCTATTGCCACGGCGGAACTCATCGCCGCCTGCCTTGCCCGCTG
CTGGACAGGGGCTCGGCTGTTGGGCACTGACAATTCCGTGGTGTTGTCGGGGAAATCATCGTCCTTTCCT
TGGCTGCTCGCCTGTGTTGCCACCTGGATTCTGCGCGGGACGTCCTTCTGCTACGTCCCTTCGGCCCTCA
ATCCAGCGGACCTTCCTTCCCGCGGCCTGCTGCCGGCTCTGCGGCCTCTTCCGCGTCTTCGCCTTCGCCC
TCAGACGAGTCGGATCTCCCTTTGGGCCGCCTCCCCGCATCGATACCGTCGACCTCGAGACCTAGAAAAA
CATGGAGCAATCACAAGTAGCAATACAGCAGCTACCAATGCTGATTGTGCCTGGCTAGAAGCACAAGAGG
AGGAGGAGGTGGGTTTTCCAGTCACACCTCAGGTACCTTTAAGACCAATGACTTACAAGGCAGCTGTAGA
TCTTAGCCACTTTTTAAAAGAAAAGGGGGGACTGGAAGGGCTAATTCACTCCCAACGAAGACAAGATATC
CTTGATCTGTGGATCTACCACACACAAGGCTACTTCCCTGATTGGCAGAACTACACACCAGGGCCAGGGA
TCAGATATCCACTGACCTTTGGATGGTGCTACAAGCTAGTACCAGTTGAGCAAGAGAAGGTAGAAGAAGC
CAATGAAGGAGAGAACACCCGCTTGTTACACCCTGTGAGCCTGCATGGGATGGATGACCCGGAGAGAGAA
GTATTAGAGTGGAGGTTTGACAGCCGCCTAGCATTTCATCACATGGCCCGAGAGCTGCATCCGGACTGTA
CTGGGTCTCTCTGGTTAGACCAGATCTGAGCCTGGGAGCTCTCTGGCTAACTAGGGAACCCACTGCTTAA
GCCTCAATAAAGCTTGCCTTGAGTGCTTCAAGTAGTGTGTGCCCGTCTGTTGTGTGACTCTGGTAACTAG
AGATCCCTCAGACCCTTTTAGTCAGTGTGGAAAATCTCTAGCAGGGCCCGTTTAAACCCGCTGATCAGCC
TCGACTGTGCCTTCTAGTTGCCAGCCATCTGTTGTTTGCCCCTCCCCCGTGCCTTCCTTGACCCTGGAAG
GTGCCACTCCCACTGTCCTTTCCTAATAAAATGAGGAAATTGCATCGCATTGTCTGAGTAGGTGTCATTC
TATTCTGGGGGGTGGGGTGGGGCAGGACAGCAAGGGGGAGGATTGGGAAGACAATAGCAGGCATGCTGGG
GATGCGGTGGGCTCTATGGCTTCTGAGGCGGAAAGAACCAGCTGGGGCTCTAGGGGGTATCCCC
[124 nt withheld, positions 7135-7258]
C
[91 nt withheld, positions 7260-7350]
A
[49 nt withheld, positions 7352-7400]
CCTTTGACGTTGGAGTCCACGTTCTTT
[37 nt withheld, positions 7428-7464]
ACCCTATCTCGGTCTATTCTTTTGATTTATAAGGGATTTTGCCGATTTCGGCCTATTGGTTAAAAAATGA
GCTGATTTAACAAAAATTTAACGCGAATTAATTCTGTGGAATGTGTGTCAGTTAGGGTGTGGAAAGTCCC
CAGGCTCCCCAGCAGGCAGAAGTATGCAAAGCATGCATCTCAATTAGTCAGCAACCAGGTGTGGAAAGTC
CCCAGGCTCCCCAGCAGGCAGAAGTATGCAAAGCATGCATCTCAATTAGTCAGCAACCATAGTCCCGCCC
CTAACTCCGCCCATCCCGCCCCTAACTCCGCCCAGTTCCGCCCATTCTCCGCCCCATGGCTGACTAATTT
TTTTTATTTATGCAGAGGCCGAGGCCGCCTCTGCCTCTGAGCTATTCCAGAAGTAGTGAGGAGGCTTTTT
TGGAGGCCTAGGCTTTTGCAAAAAGCTCCCGGGAGCTTGTATATCCATTTTCGGATCTGATCAGCACGTG
TTGACAATTAATCATCGGCATAGTATATCGGCATAGTATAATACGACAAGGTGAGGAACTAAACCATGGC
CAAGTTGACCAGTGCCGTTCCGGTGCTCACCGCGCGCGACGTCGCCGGAGCGGTCGAGTTCTGGACCGAC
CGGCTCGGGTTCTCCCGGGACTTCGTGGAGGACGACTTCGCCGGTGTGGTCCGGGACGACGTGACCCTGT
TCATCAGCGCGGTCCAGGACCAGGTGGTGCCGGACAACACCCTGGCCTGGGTGTGGGTGCGCGGCCTGGA
CGAGCTGTACGCCGAGTGGTCGGAGGTCGTGTCCACGAACTTCCGGGACGCCTCCGGGCCGGCCATGACC
GAGATCGGCGAGCAGCCGTGGGGGCGGGAGTTCGCCCTGCGCGACCCGGCCGGCAACTGCGTGCACTTCG
TGGCCGAGGAGCAGGACTGACACGTGCTACGAGATTTCGATTCCACCGCCGCCTTCTATGAAAGGTTGGG
CTTCGGAATCGTTTTCCGGGACGCCGGCTGGATGATCCTCCAGCGCGGGGATCTCATGCTGGAGTTCTTC
GCCCACCCCAACTTGTTTATTGCAGCTTATAATGGTTACAAATAAAGCAATAGCATCACAAATTTCACAA
ATAAAGCATTTTTTTCACTGCATTCTAGTTGTGGTTTGTCCAAACTCATCAATGTATCTTATCATGTCTG
TATACCGTCGACCTCTAGCTAGAGCTTGGCGTAATCATGGTCATAGCTGTTTCCTGTGTGAAATTGTTAT
CCGCTCACAATTCCACACAACATACGAGCCGGAAGCATAAAGTGTAAAGCCTGGGGTGCCTAATGAGTGA
GCTAACTCACATTAATTGCGTTGCGCTCACTGCCCGCTTTCCAGTCGGGAAACCTGTCGTGCCAGCTGCA
TTAATGAATCGGCCAACGCGCGGGGAGAGGCGGTTTGCGTATTGGGCGCTCTTCCGCTTCCTCGCTCACT
GACTCGCTGCGCTCGGTCGTTCGGCTGCGGCGAGCGGTATCAGCTCACTCAAAGGCGGTAATACGGTTAT
CCACAGAATCAGGGGATAACGCAGGAAAGAACATGTGAGCAAAAGGCCAGCAAAAGGCCAGGAACCGTAA
AAAGGCCGCGTTGCTGGCGTTTTTCCATAGGCTCCGCCCCCCTGACGAGCATCACAAAAATCGACGCTCA
AGTCAGAGGTGGCGAAACCCGACAGGACTATAAAGATACCAGGCGTTTCCCCCTGGAAGCTCCCTCGTGC
GCTCTCCTGTTCCGACCCTGCCGCTTACCGGATACCTGTCCGCCTTTCTCCCTTCGGGAAGCGTGGCGCT
TTCTCATAGCTCACGCTGTAGGTATCTCAGTTCGGTGTAGGTCGTTCGCTCCAAGCTGGGCTGTGTGCAC
GAACCCCCCGTTCAGCCCGACCGCTGCGCCTTATCCGGTAACTATCGTCTTGAGTCCAACCCGGTAAGAC
ACGACTTATCGCCACTGGCAGCAGCCACTGGTAACAGGATTAGCAGAGCGAGGTATGTAGGCGGTGCTAC
AGAGTTCTTGAAGTGGTGGCCTAACTACGGCTACACTAGAAGAACAGTATTTGGTATCTGCGCTCTGCTG
AAGCCAGTTACCTTCGGAAAAAGAGTTGGTAGCTCTTGATCCGGCAAACAAACCACCGCTGGTAGCGGTG
GTTTTTTTGTTTGCAAGCAGCAGATTACGCGCAGAAAAAAAGGATCTCAAGAAGATCCTTTGATCTTTTC
TACGGGGTCTGACGCTCAGTGGAACGAAAACTCACGTTAAGGGATTTTGGTCATGAGATTATCAAAAAGG
ATCTTCACCTAGATCCTTTTAAATTAAAAATGAAGTTTTAAATCAATCTAAAGTATATATGAGTAAACTT
GGTCTGACAGTTACCAATGCTTAATCAGTGAGGCACCTATCTCAGCGATCTGTCTATTTCGTTCATCCAT
AGTTGCCTGACTCCCCGTCGTGTAGATAACTACGATACGGGAGGGCTTACCATCTGGCCCCAGTGCTGCA
ATGATACCGCGAGACCCACGCTCACCGGCTCCAGATTTATCAGCAATAAACCAGCCAGCCGGAAGGGCCG
AGCGCAGAAGTGGTCCTGCAACTTTATCCGCCTCCATCCAGTCTATTAATTGTTGCCGGGAAGCTAGAGT
AAGTAGTTCGCCAGTTAATAGTTTGCGCAACGTTGTTGCCATTGCTACAGGCATCGTGGTGTCACGCTCG
TCGTTTGGTATGGCTTCATTCAGCTCCGGTTCCCAACGATCAAGGCGAGTTACATGATCCCCCATGTTGT
GCAAAAAAGCGGTTAGCTCCTTCGGTCCTCCGATCGTTGTCAGAAGTAAGTTGGCCGCAGTGTTATCACT
CATGGTTATGGCAGCACTGCATAATTCTCTTACTGTCATGCCATCCGTAAGATGCTTTTCTGTGACTGGT
GAGTACTCAACCAAGTCATTCTGAGAATAGTGTATGCGGCGACCGAGTTGCTCTTGCCCGGCGTCAATAC
GGGATAATACCGCGCCACATAGCAGAACTTTAAAAGTGCTCATCATTGGAAAACGTTCTTCGGGGCGAAA
ACTCTCAAGGATCTTACCGCTGTTGAGATCCAGTTCGATGTAACCCACTCGTGCACCCAACTGATCTTCA
GCATCTTTTACTTTCACCAGCGTTTCTGGGTGAGCAAAAACAGGAAGGCAAAATGCCGCAAAAAAGGGAA
TAAGGGCGACACGGAAATGTTGAATACTCATACTCTTCCTTTTTCAATATTATTGAAGCATTTATCAGGG
TTATTGTCTCATGAGCGGATACATATTTGAATGTATTTAGAAAAATAAACAAATAGGGGTTCCGCGCACA
TTTCCCCGAAAAGTGCCACCTGACGTCGACGGATCGGGAGATC
Features (pLannotate 1.2.2; 33 found; start..end, strand, type, name):
     12..64      -  misc_feature   bom (fragment): basis of mobility region from pBR322
    219..598     +  enhancer       CMV enhancer: human cytomegalovirus immediate early enhancer
    599..798     +  promoter       CMV promoter: human cytomegalovirus (CMV) immediate early promoter
    816..996     +  LTR            5' LTR (truncated): truncated 5' long terminal repeat (LTR) from HIV-1
   1043..1168    +  misc_feature   HIV-1 Ψ: packaging signal of human immunodeficiency virus type 1
   1152..1515    +  CDS            HIV-1 gag (fragment): gag protein from human immunodeficiency virus 1; gag
   1661..1894    +  misc_feature   RRE: The Rev response element (RRE) of HIV-1 allows for Rev-dependent mRNA export from the nucleus to the cytoplasm.
   2271..2371    +  CDS            Rev (fragment): human immunodeficiency virus 1 (HIV-1) Rev protein; rev; enhances nuclear export of unspliced and incompletely spliced viral mRNAs
   2421..2538    +  misc_feature   cPPT/CTS: central polypurine tract and central termination sequence of HIV-1
   2583..3871    +  promoter       CaMKII promoter: promoter for the mouse calcium/calmodulin-dependent kinase II α subunit
   3887..4207    +  CDS            atpC (fragment): ATPE_GEOKA - Experimental evidence at protein level: Swiss-Prot protein existence level 1. Produces ATP from ADP in the presence of a proton gradient across the membrane. From Geobacillus kaustophilus (strain HTA426).
   4220..4939    +  CDS            cEGFP: cEGFP is a basic (constitutively fluorescent) green fluorescent protein published in 2008, derived from Aequorea victoria.
   4952..5023    +  CDS            atpC (fragment): ATPE_BACP3 - Experimental evidence at protein level: Swiss-Prot protein existence level 1. Produces ATP from ADP in the presence of a proton gradient across the membrane. From Bacillus sp. (strain PS3).
   5072..5512    +  CDS            miRFP670nano: miRFP670nano is a basic (constitutively fluorescent) near ir fluorescent protein published in 2019, derived from Nostoc punctiforme. It has very low acid sensitivity. It requires the cofactor biliverdin for fluorescence.
   5514..5540    +  misc_feature   MCS (fragment): pBluescript multiple cloning site
   5540..6128    +  misc_feature   WPRE: woodchuck hepatitis virus posttranscriptional regulatory element
   6065..6646    +  CDS            nef (fragment): NEF_HV1H2 - Experimental evidence at protein level: Swiss-Prot protein existence level 1. Extracellular Nef protein targets CD4(+) T-lymphocytes for apoptosis by interacting with CXCR4 surface receptors. From Human immunodeficiency virus type 1 group M subtype B (isolate HXB2) (HIV-1).
   6653..6833    +  LTR            5' LTR (truncated): truncated 5' long terminal repeat (LTR) from HIV-1
   6865..7089    +  polyA_signal   bGH poly(A) signal: bovine growth hormone polyadenylation signal
   7093..7114    +  promoter       SV40 promoter (fragment): SV40 enhancer and early promoter
   7135..7563    +  rep_origin     f1 ori (sequence partly withheld): f1 bacteriophage origin of replication; arrow indicates direction of (+) strand synthesis
   7577..7906    +  promoter       SV40 promoter: SV40 enhancer and early promoter
   7954..8001    +  promoter       EM7 promoter: synthetic bacterial promoter&nbsp
   8020..8394    +  CDS            BleoR: antibiotic-binding protein; Sh ble from Streptoalloteichus hindustanus; confers resistance to bleomycin, phleomycin, and Zeocin™
   8404..8529    +  CDS            ble (fragment): BLE_KLEPN - Experimental evidence at protein level: Swiss-Prot protein existence level 1. Binding protein with a strong affinity to the bleomycin family of antibiotics. Binds to CL990; an antimitotic-antibiotic compound. From Klebsiella pneumoniae.
   8524..8645    +  polyA_signal   SV40 poly(A) signal: SV40 polyadenylation signal
   8716..8738    -  protein_bind   lac operator (fragment): The lac repressor binds to the lac operator to inhibit transcription in E. coli. This inhibition can be relieved by adding lactose or isopropyl-β-D-thiogalactopyranoside (IPTG). lac repressor encoded by lacI
   8742..8772    -  promoter       lac promoter: promoter for the E. coli lac operon
   8787..8808    -  protein_bind   CAP binding site: CAP binding activates transcription in the presence of cAMP. E. coli catabolite activator protein
   8821..8913    -  CDS            lacI (fragment): lac repressor; lacI; The lac repressor binds to the lac operator to inhibit transcription in E. coli. This inhibition can be relieved by adding lactose or isopropyl-β-D-thiogalactopyranoside (IPTG).
   9096..9684    -  rep_origin     ori: high-copy-number ColE1/pMB1/pBR322/pUC origin of replication
   9855..10715   -  CDS            AmpR: β-lactamase; bla; confers resistance to ampicillin, carbenicillin, and related antibiotics
  10716..10820   -  promoter       AmpR promoter: bla
