[The description below was written by a language model from this plasmid's Addgene catalogue record and pLannotate feature annotations shown in this document.]
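Description:
plenti.CamKII.(cyto).iATPSnFR2.A95A.A119L.miRFP670nano3 is an HIV-1-based lentiviral transfer plasmid of about 10.9 kb for expressing a genetically encoded ATP sensor in mammalian cells. It is propagated in E. coli through a high-copy ColE1/pUC-type origin with ampicillin resistance (AmpR under its own promoter), and it also carries an f1 origin. The viral genome is transcribed from a CMV enhancer/promoter fused to a truncated 5' LTR. This is followed by the Ψ packaging signal with a gag fragment, the Rev response element for Rev-dependent nuclear export, and the cPPT/CTS element. A WPRE, which enhances transcript expression, sits downstream of the payload, followed by a second truncated LTR and a bGH polyadenylation signal. Outside the LTR-flanked region, an SV40/EM7 promoter-driven BleoR cassette with an SV40 poly(A) signal could confer Zeocin resistance, but it would not be packaged into virus.

The payload of roughly 1.6 kb is driven by the mouse CaMKIIα promoter, which is commonly used to favour expression in excitatory neurons. It was cloned between BamHI and EcoRI sites. The sensor consists of fragments of a bacterial F-type ATP synthase epsilon subunit (atpC), the ATP-binding domain, flanking a GFP-derived coding region annotated as cEGFP, so that ATP binding modulates green fluorescence. Fused downstream is a near-infrared, biliverdin-dependent fluorescent protein, named miRFP670nano3 in the record and annotated as miRFP670nano. It provides a reference signal for ratiometric readout. The record describes this A95A/A119L variant as a low-affinity sensor, and the name indicates cytosolic localisation; no targeting sequence is annotated. The construct is intended for monitoring intracellular ATP.
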