Addgene plasmid #209725: plenti.CamKII.(cyto).iATPSnFR2.A95A.A119L.miRFP670nano3
Purpose: Expresses cytosolic low affinity ratiometric ATP sensor
Depositing lab: Timothy Ryan. Depositing organization: Cornell University. Publication: iATPSnFR2: A high-dynamic-range fluorescent sensor for monitoring intracellular ATP. Marvin JS, Kokotos AC, Kumar M, Pulido C, Tkachuk AN, Yao JS, Brown TA, Ryan TA. Proc Natl Acad Sci U S A. 2024 May 21;121(21):e2314604121. doi: 10.1073/pnas.2314604121. Epub 2024 May 15. PubMed 38748581.
Backbone
  Vector backbone: plenti.CamKII
  Total vector size (bp): 10875
  Vector type: Mammalian Expression, Lentiviral
Growth in bacteria
  Bacterial resistance: Ampicillin, 100 μg/mL
  Growth temperature: 37°C
  Growth strain: NEB Stable
  Copy number: High Copy
Gene/Insert
  Gene/Insert name: (cyto).iATPSnFR2.A95A.A119L.miRFP670nano3
  Insert size (bp): 1629
  Promoter: CamKII
  Cloning method: Restriction Enzyme; 5′ cloning site BamHI (unknown if destroyed); 3′ cloning site EcoRI (unknown if destroyed)
  Sequencing primers: 5′ CamKII-F; 3′ WPRE-R
Terms and licenses: Academic/Nonprofit Terms; Industry Terms: Not Available to Industry
Depositor comments: Please visit https://www.biorxiv.org/content/10.1101/2023.08.24.554624v1 for bioRxiv preprint.
How to cite: plenti.CamKII.(cyto).iATPSnFR2.A95A.A119L.miRFP670nano3 was a gift from Timothy Ryan (Addgene plasmid # 209725 ; http://n2t.net/addgene:209725 ; RRID:Addgene_209725)
